Addgene plasmid #207253: pBS-EF1afull-H2B-mCherry-P2A-Fluc
Purpose: Lentiviral transfer genome encoding H2B-mCherry-P2A-Fluc driven by a full-length EF1a promoter
Depositing lab: Feng Zhang. Depositing organization: Broad Institute. Publication: Cell type-specific delivery by modular envelope design. Strebinger D, Frangieh CJ, Friedrich MJ, Faure G, Macrae RK, Zhang F. Nat Commun. 2023 Aug 23;14(1):5141. doi: 10.1038/s41467-023-40788-8. PubMed 37612276.
Backbone
  Vector backbone: pLenti
  Backbone size w/o insert (bp): 9086
  Vector type: Mammalian Expression, Lentiviral
Growth in bacteria
  Bacterial resistance: Ampicillin, 100 μg/mL
  Growth temperature: 37°C
  Growth strain: NEB Stable
  Copy number: High Copy
Gene/Insert
  Gene/Insert name: H2B-mCherry-P2A-Fluc
  Species: H. sapiens (human)
  Insert size (bp): 2820
  Promoter: EF1alpha_full
  Cloning method: Gibson Cloning
Terms and licenses: Academic/Nonprofit Terms; Industry Terms: Not Available to Industry
How to cite: pBS-EF1afull-H2B-mCherry-P2A-Fluc was a gift from Feng Zhang (Addgene plasmid # 207253 ; http://n2t.net/addgene:207253 ; RRID:Addgene_207253)
