[The description below was written by a language model from this plasmid's Addgene catalogue record and pLannotate feature annotations shown in this document.]
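Description:
pBS-EF1afull-H2B-mCherry-P2A-Fluc is a lentiviral transfer plasmid built on a pLenti backbone for mammalian expression of a dual reporter. In bacteria it is maintained through a high-copy ColE1/pUC-type origin and selected with ampicillin via the β-lactamase gene. An f1 origin and remnants of a lac promoter/operator region are also present. Outside the viral genome, the backbone carries an SV40 promoter/EM7 promoter–BleoR cassette with an SV40 polyadenylation signal, which could confer Zeocin resistance, although the record lists only ampicillin as the selection.

The viral genome is arranged in the usual third-generation style. A CMV enhancer/promoter drives transcription from a truncated HIV-1 5' LTR, followed by the Ψ packaging signal with a partial gag fragment, the Rev response element for Rev-dependent nuclear export, and the cPPT/CTS. The internal expression unit uses the full-length human EF-1α promoter (core promoter plus intron A) to drive human histone H2B fused to mCherry. According to the construct name, this is joined through a P2A self-cleaving peptide, which is not separately annotated, to firefly luciferase (luc2 version). Transduced cells therefore produce a chromatin-bound, nuclear red fluorescent marker and a separate luciferase enzyme from a single transcript. This allows both imaging or flow-based counting and bioluminescent readout. A WPRE downstream enhances transcript expression, and the genome ends in a truncated 3' LTR region followed by a bGH polyadenylation signal.

The plasmid serves as the packaged reporter genome for producing lentiviral particles. The associated work concerns cell type-specific delivery through modular envelope design, where such a reporter would be used to score transduction.
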