Features (pLannotate 1.2.2; 33 found; start..end, strand, type, name):
    119..299     +  LTR            5' LTR (truncated): truncated 5' long terminal repeat (LTR) from HIV-1
    331..555     +  polyA_signal   bGH poly(A) signal: bovine growth hormone polyadenylation signal
    559..580     +  promoter       SV40 promoter (fragment): SV40 enhancer and early promoter
    601..1029    +  rep_origin     f1 ori (sequence partly withheld): f1 bacteriophage origin of replication; arrow indicates direction of (+) strand synthesis
   1043..1372    +  promoter       SV40 promoter: SV40 enhancer and early promoter
   1420..1467    +  promoter       EM7 promoter: synthetic bacterial promoter&nbsp
   1486..1860    +  CDS            BleoR: antibiotic-binding protein; Sh ble from Streptoalloteichus hindustanus; confers resistance to bleomycin, phleomycin, and Zeocin™
   1870..1995    +  CDS            ble (fragment): BLE_KLEPN - Experimental evidence at protein level: Swiss-Prot protein existence level 1. Binding protein with a strong affinity to the bleomycin family of antibiotics. Binds to CL990; an antimitotic-antibiotic compound. From Klebsiella pneumoniae.
   1990..2111    +  polyA_signal   SV40 poly(A) signal: SV40 polyadenylation signal
   2182..2204    -  protein_bind   lac operator (fragment): The lac repressor binds to the lac operator to inhibit transcription in E. coli. This inhibition can be relieved by adding lactose or isopropyl-β-D-thiogalactopyranoside (IPTG). lac repressor encoded by lacI
   2208..2238    -  promoter       lac promoter: promoter for the E. coli lac operon
   2253..2274    -  protein_bind   CAP binding site: CAP binding activates transcription in the presence of cAMP. E. coli catabolite activator protein
   2287..2379    -  CDS            lacI (fragment): lac repressor; lacI; The lac repressor binds to the lac operator to inhibit transcription in E. coli. This inhibition can be relieved by adding lactose or isopropyl-β-D-thiogalactopyranoside (IPTG).
   2562..3150    -  rep_origin     ori: high-copy-number ColE1/pMB1/pBR322/pUC origin of replication
   3321..4181    -  CDS            AmpR: β-lactamase; bla; confers resistance to ampicillin, carbenicillin, and related antibiotics
   4182..4286    -  promoter       AmpR promoter: bla
   4345..4397    -  misc_feature   bom (fragment): basis of mobility region from pBR322
   4552..4931    +  enhancer       CMV enhancer: human cytomegalovirus immediate early enhancer
   4932..5131    +  promoter       CMV promoter: human cytomegalovirus (CMV) immediate early promoter
   5149..5329    +  LTR            5' LTR (truncated): truncated 5' long terminal repeat (LTR) from HIV-1
   5376..5501    +  misc_feature   HIV-1 Ψ: packaging signal of human immunodeficiency virus type 1
   5485..5848    +  CDS            HIV-1 gag (fragment): gag protein from human immunodeficiency virus 1; gag
   5994..6227    +  misc_feature   RRE: The Rev response element (RRE) of HIV-1 allows for Rev-dependent mRNA export from the nucleus to the cytoplasm.
   6604..6704    +  CDS            Rev (fragment): human immunodeficiency virus 1 (HIV-1) Rev protein; rev; enhances nuclear export of unspliced and incompletely spliced viral mRNAs
   6754..6871    +  misc_feature   cPPT/CTS: central polypurine tract and central termination sequence of HIV-1
   6921..7132    +  promoter       EF-1α core promoter: core promoter for human elongation factor EF-1α
   7133..8071    +  intron         EF-1α intron A: intron upstream of the start codon of human EF-1α
   8089..8466    +  CDS            H2B: human histone H2B; HIST1H2BJ
   8473..9180    +  CDS            mCherry: mCherry is a basic (constitutively fluorescent) red fluorescent protein published in 2004, derived from Discosoma sp.. It is reported to be a very rapidly-maturing monomer with low acid sensitivity.
   9256..10908   +  CDS            luciferase: firefly luciferase synthetic luc2 version of the luciferase gene
  10909..10930   +  misc_feature   MCS (fragment): pBluescript multiple cloning site
  10933..11521   +  misc_feature   WPRE: woodchuck hepatitis virus posttranscriptional regulatory element
  11458..112     +  CDS            nef (fragment) (across the origin): NEF_HV1H2 - Experimental evidence at protein level: Swiss-Prot protein existence level 1. Extracellular Nef protein targets CD4(+) T-lymphocytes for apoptosis by interacting with CXCR4 surface receptors. From Human immunodeficiency virus type 1 group M subtype B (isolate HXB2) (HIV-1).
>Addgene plasmid #207253 | pBS-EF1afull-H2B-mCherry-P2A-Fluc | addgene full sequence | sequence record 415423 | Addgene NGS Result
GTTACACCCTGTGAGCCTGCATGGGATGGATGACCCGGAGAGAGAAGTATTAGAGTGGAGGTTTGACAGC
CGCCTAGCATTTCATCACATGGCCCGAGAGCTGCATCCGGACTGTACTGGGTCTCTCTGGTTAGACCAGA
TCTGAGCCTGGGAGCTCTCTGGCTAACTAGGGAACCCACTGCTTAAGCCTCAATAAAGCTTGCCTTGAGT
GCTTCAAGTAGTGTGTGCCCGTCTGTTGTGTGACTCTGGTAACTAGAGATCCCTCAGACCCTTTTAGTCA
GTGTGGAAAATCTCTAGCAGGGCCCGTTTAAACCCGCTGATCAGCCTCGACTGTGCCTTCTAGTTGCCAG
CCATCTGTTGTTTGCCCCTCCCCCGTGCCTTCCTTGACCCTGGAAGGTGCCACTCCCACTGTCCTTTCCT
AATAAAATGAGGAAATTGCATCGCATTGTCTGAGTAGGTGTCATTCTATTCTGGGGGGTGGGGTGGGGCA
GGACAGCAAGGGGGAGGATTGGGAAGACAATAGCAGGCATGCTGGGGATGCGGTGGGCTCTATGGCTTCT
GAGGCGGAAAGAACCAGCTGGGGCTCTAGGGGGTATCCCC
[124 nt withheld, positions 601-724]
C
[91 nt withheld, positions 726-816]
A
[49 nt withheld, positions 818-866]
CCTTTGACGTTGGAGTCCACGTTCTTT
[37 nt withheld, positions 894-930]
ACCCTATCTCGGTCTATTCTTTTGATTTATAAGGGATTTTGCCGATTTCGGCCTATTGGTTAAAAAATGA
GCTGATTTAACAAAAATTTAACGCGAATTAATTCTGTGGAATGTGTGTCAGTTAGGGTGTGGAAAGTCCC
CAGGCTCCCCAGCAGGCAGAAGTATGCAAAGCATGCATCTCAATTAGTCAGCAACCAGGTGTGGAAAGTC
CCCAGGCTCCCCAGCAGGCAGAAGTATGCAAAGCATGCATCTCAATTAGTCAGCAACCATAGTCCCGCCC
CTAACTCCGCCCATCCCGCCCCTAACTCCGCCCAGTTCCGCCCATTCTCCGCCCCATGGCTGACTAATTT
TTTTTATTTATGCAGAGGCCGAGGCCGCCTCTGCCTCTGAGCTATTCCAGAAGTAGTGAGGAGGCTTTTT
TGGAGGCCTAGGCTTTTGCAAAAAGCTCCCGGGAGCTTGTATATCCATTTTCGGATCTGATCAGCACGTG
TTGACAATTAATCATCGGCATAGTATATCGGCATAGTATAATACGACAAGGTGAGGAACTAAACCATGGC
CAAGTTGACCAGTGCCGTTCCGGTGCTCACCGCGCGCGACGTCGCCGGAGCGGTCGAGTTCTGGACCGAC
CGGCTCGGGTTCTCCCGGGACTTCGTGGAGGACGACTTCGCCGGTGTGGTCCGGGACGACGTGACCCTGT
TCATCAGCGCGGTCCAGGACCAGGTGGTGCCGGACAACACCCTGGCCTGGGTGTGGGTGCGCGGCCTGGA
CGAGCTGTACGCCGAGTGGTCGGAGGTCGTGTCCACGAACTTCCGGGACGCCTCCGGGCCGGCCATGACC
GAGATCGGCGAGCAGCCGTGGGGGCGGGAGTTCGCCCTGCGCGACCCGGCCGGCAACTGCGTGCACTTCG
TGGCCGAGGAGCAGGACTGACACGTGCTACGAGATTTCGATTCCACCGCCGCCTTCTATGAAAGGTTGGG
CTTCGGAATCGTTTTCCGGGACGCCGGCTGGATGATCCTCCAGCGCGGGGATCTCATGCTGGAGTTCTTC
GCCCACCCCAACTTGTTTATTGCAGCTTATAATGGTTACAAATAAAGCAATAGCATCACAAATTTCACAA
ATAAAGCATTTTTTTCACTGCATTCTAGTTGTGGTTTGTCCAAACTCATCAATGTATCTTATCATGTCTG
TATACCGTCGACCTCTAGCTAGAGCTTGGCGTAATCATGGTCATAGCTGTTTCCTGTGTGAAATTGTTAT
CCGCTCACAATTCCACACAACATACGAGCCGGAAGCATAAAGTGTAAAGCCTGGGGTGCCTAATGAGTGA
GCTAACTCACATTAATTGCGTTGCGCTCACTGCCCGCTTTCCAGTCGGGAAACCTGTCGTGCCAGCTGCA
TTAATGAATCGGCCAACGCGCGGGGAGAGGCGGTTTGCGTATTGGGCGCTCTTCCGCTTCCTCGCTCACT
GACTCGCTGCGCTCGGTCGTTCGGCTGCGGCGAGCGGTATCAGCTCACTCAAAGGCGGTAATACGGTTAT
CCACAGAATCAGGGGATAACGCAGGAAAGAACATGTGAGCAAAAGGCCAGCAAAAGGCCAGGAACCGTAA
AAAGGCCGCGTTGCTGGCGTTTTTCCATAGGCTCCGCCCCCCTGACGAGCATCACAAAAATCGACGCTCA
AGTCAGAGGTGGCGAAACCCGACAGGACTATAAAGATACCAGGCGTTTCCCCCTGGAAGCTCCCTCGTGC
GCTCTCCTGTTCCGACCCTGCCGCTTACCGGATACCTGTCCGCCTTTCTCCCTTCGGGAAGCGTGGCGCT
TTCTCATAGCTCACGCTGTAGGTATCTCAGTTCGGTGTAGGTCGTTCGCTCCAAGCTGGGCTGTGTGCAC
GAACCCCCCGTTCAGCCCGACCGCTGCGCCTTATCCGGTAACTATCGTCTTGAGTCCAACCCGGTAAGAC
ACGACTTATCGCCACTGGCAGCAGCCACTGGTAACAGGATTAGCAGAGCGAGGTATGTAGGCGGTGCTAC
AGAGTTCTTGAAGTGGTGGCCTAACTACGGCTACACTAGAAGAACAGTATTTGGTATCTGCGCTCTGCTG
AAGCCAGTTACCTTCGGAAAAAGAGTTGGTAGCTCTTGATCCGGCAAACAAACCACCGCTGGTAGCGGTG
GTTTTTTTGTTTGCAAGCAGCAGATTACGCGCAGAAAAAAAGGATCTCAAGAAGATCCTTTGATCTTTTC
TACGGGGTCTGACGCTCAGTGGAACGAAAACTCACGTTAAGGGATTTTGGTCATGAGATTATCAAAAAGG
ATCTTCACCTAGATCCTTTTAAATTAAAAATGAAGTTTTAAATCAATCTAAAGTATATATGAGTAAACTT
GGTCTGACAGTTACCAATGCTTAATCAGTGAGGCACCTATCTCAGCGATCTGTCTATTTCGTTCATCCAT
AGTTGCCTGACTCCCCGTCGTGTAGATAACTACGATACGGGAGGGCTTACCATCTGGCCCCAGTGCTGCA
ATGATACCGCGAGACCCACGCTCACCGGCTCCAGATTTATCAGCAATAAACCAGCCAGCCGGAAGGGCCG
AGCGCAGAAGTGGTCCTGCAACTTTATCCGCCTCCATCCAGTCTATTAATTGTTGCCGGGAAGCTAGAGT
AAGTAGTTCGCCAGTTAATAGTTTGCGCAACGTTGTTGCCATTGCTACAGGCATCGTGGTGTCACGCTCG
TCGTTTGGTATGGCTTCATTCAGCTCCGGTTCCCAACGATCAAGGCGAGTTACATGATCCCCCATGTTGT
GCAAAAAAGCGGTTAGCTCCTTCGGTCCTCCGATCGTTGTCAGAAGTAAGTTGGCCGCAGTGTTATCACT
CATGGTTATGGCAGCACTGCATAATTCTCTTACTGTCATGCCATCCGTAAGATGCTTTTCTGTGACTGGT
GAGTACTCAACCAAGTCATTCTGAGAATAGTGTATGCGGCGACCGAGTTGCTCTTGCCCGGCGTCAATAC
GGGATAATACCGCGCCACATAGCAGAACTTTAAAAGTGCTCATCATTGGAAAACGTTCTTCGGGGCGAAA
ACTCTCAAGGATCTTACCGCTGTTGAGATCCAGTTCGATGTAACCCACTCGTGCACCCAACTGATCTTCA
GCATCTTTTACTTTCACCAGCGTTTCTGGGTGAGCAAAAACAGGAAGGCAAAATGCCGCAAAAAAGGGAA
TAAGGGCGACACGGAAATGTTGAATACTCATACTCTTCCTTTTTCAATATTATTGAAGCATTTATCAGGG
TTATTGTCTCATGAGCGGATACATATTTGAATGTATTTAGAAAAATAAACAAATAGGGGTTCCGCGCACA
TTTCCCCGAAAAGTGCCACCTGACGTCGACGGATCGGGAGATCTCCCGATCCCCTATGGTGCACTCTCAG
TACAATCTGCTCTGATGCCGCATAGTTAAGCCAGTATCTGCTCCCTGCTTGTGTGTTGGAGGTCGCTGAG
TAGTGCGCGAGCAAAATTTAAGCTACAACAAGGCAAGGCTTGACCGACAATTGCATGAAGAATCTGCTTA
GGGTTAGGCGTTTTGCGCTGCTTCGCGATGTACGGGCCAGATATACGCGTTGACATTGATTATTGACTAG
TTATTAATAGTAATCAATTACGGGGTCATTAGTTCATAGCCCATATATGGAGTTCCGCGTTACATAACTT
ACGGTAAATGGCCCGCCTGGCTGACCGCCCAACGACCCCCGCCCATTGACGTCAATAATGACGTATGTTC
CCATAGTAACGCCAATAGGGACTTTCCATTGACGTCAATGGGTGGAGTATTTACGGTAAACTGCCCACTT
GGCAGTACATCAAGTGTATCATATGCCAAGTACGCCCCCTATTGACGTCAATGACGGTAAATGGCCCGCC
TGGCATTATGCCCAGTACATGACCTTATGGGACTTTCCTACTTGGCAGTACATCTACGTATTAGTCATCG
CTATTACCATGGTGATGCGGTTTTGGCAGTACATCAATGGGCGTGGATAGCGGTTTGACTCACGGGGATT
TCCAAGTCTCCACCCCATTGACGTCAATGGGAGTTTGTTTTGGCACCAAAATCAACGGGACTTTCCAAAA
TGTCGTAACAACTCCGCCCCATTGACGCAAATGGGCGGTAGGCGTGTACGGTGGGAGGTCTATATAAGCA
GCGCGTTTTGCCTGTACTGGGTCTCTCTGGTTAGACCAGATCTGAGCCTGGGAGCTCTCTGGCTAACTAG
GGAACCCACTGCTTAAGCCTCAATAAAGCTTGCCTTGAGTGCTTCAAGTAGTGTGTGCCCGTCTGTTGTG
TGACTCTGGTAACTAGAGATCCCTCAGACCCTTTTAGTCAGTGTGGAAAATCTCTAGCAGTGGCGCCCGA
ACAGGGACTTGAAAGCGAAAGGGAAACCAGAGGAGCTCTCTCGACGCAGGACTCGGCTTGCTGAAGCGCG
CACGGCAAGAGGCGAGGGGCGGCGACTGGTGAGTACGCCAAAAATTTTGACTAGCGGAGGCTAGAAGGAG
AGAGATGGGTGCGAGAGCGTCAGTATTAAGCGGGGGAGAATTAGATCGCGATGGGAAAAAATTCGGTTAA
GGCCAGGGGGAAAGAAAAAATATAAATTAAAACATATAGTATGGGCAAGCAGGGAGCTAGAACGATTCGC
AGTTAATCCTGGCCTGTTAGAAACATCAGAAGGCTGTAGACAAATACTGGGACAGCTACAACCATCCCTT
CAGACAGGATCAGAAGAACTTAGATCATTATATAATACAGTAGCAACCCTCTATTGTGTGCATCAAAGGA
TAGAGATAAAAGACACCAAGGAAGCTTTAGACAAGATAGAGGAAGAGCAAAACAAAAGTAAGACCACCGC
ACAGCAAGCGGCCGCTGATCTTCAGACCTGGAGGAGGAGATATGAGGGACAATTGGAGAAGTGAATTATA
TAAATATAAAGTAGTAAAAATTGAACCATTAGGAGTAGCACCCACCAAGGCAAAGAGAAGAGTGGTGCAG
AGAGAAAAAAGAGCAGTGGGAATAGGAGCTTTGTTCCTTGGGTTCTTGGGAGCAGCAGGAAGCACTATGG
GCGCAGCGTCAATGACGCTGACGGTACAGGCCAGACAATTATTGTCTGGTATAGTGCAGCAGCAGAACAA
TTTGCTGAGGGCTATTGAGGCGCAACAGCATCTGTTGCAACTCACAGTCTGGGGCATCAAGCAGCTCCAG
GCAAGAATCCTGGCTGTGGAAAGATACCTAAAGGATCAACAGCTCCTGGGGATTTGGGGTTGCTCTGGAA
AACTCATTTGCACCACTGCTGTGCCTTGGAATGCTAGTTGGAGTAATAAATCTCTGGAACAGATTTGGAA
TCACACGACCTGGATGGAGTGGGACAGAGAAATTAACAATTACACAAGCTTAATACACTCCTTAATTGAA
GAATCGCAAAACCAGCAAGAAAAGAATGAACAAGAATTATTGGAATTAGATAAATGGGCAAGTTTGTGGA
ATTGGTTTAACATAACAAATTGGCTGTGGTATATAAAATTATTCATAATGATAGTAGGAGGCTTGGTAGG
TTTAAGAATAGTTTTTGCTGTACTTTCTATAGTGAATAGAGTTAGGCAGGGATATTCACCATTATCGTTT
CAGACCCACCTCCCAACCCCGAGGGGACCCGACAGGCCCGAAGGAATAGAAGAAGAAGGTGGAGAGAGAG
ACAGAGACAGATCCATTCGATTAGTGAACGGATCGGCACTGCGTGCGCCAATTCTGCAGACAAATGGCAG
TATTCATCCACAATTTTAAAAGAAAAGGGGGGATTGGGGGGTACAGTGCAGGGGAAAGAATAGTAGACAT
AATAGCAACAGACATACAAACTAAAGAATTACAAAAACAAATTACAAAAATTCAAAATTTTCGGGTTTAT
TACAGGGACAGCAGAGATCCAGTTTGGTTAATTAGCTAGCGGGCAGAGCGCACATCGCCCACAGTCCCCG
AGAAGTTGGGGGGAGGGGTCGGCAATTGATCCGGTGCCTAGAGAAGGTGGCGCGGGGTAAACTGGGAAAG
TGATGTCGTGTACTGGCTCCGCCTTTTTCCCGAGGGTGGGGGAGAACCGTATATAAGTGCAGTAGTCGCC
GTGAACGTTCTTTTTCGCAACGGGTTTGCCGCCAGAACACAGGTAAGTGCCGTGTGTGGTTCCCGCGGGC
CTGGCCTCTTTACGGGTTATGGCCCTTGCGTGCCTTGAATTACTTCCACCTGGCTGCAGTACGTGATTCT
TGATCCCGAGCTTCGGGTTGGAAGTGGGTGGGAGAGTTCGAGGCCTTGCGCTTAAGGAGCCCCTTCGCCT
CGTGCTTGAGTTGAGGCCTGGCCTGGGCGCTGGGGCCGCCGCGTGCGAATCTGGTGGCACCTTCGCGCCT
GTCTCGCTGCTTTCGATAAGTCTCTAGCCATTTAAAATTTTTGATGACCTGCTGCGACGCTTTTTTTCTG
GCAAGATAGTCTTGTAAATGCGGGCCAAGATCTGCACACTGGTATTTCGGTTTTTGGGGCCGCGGGCGGC
GACGGGGCCCGTGCGTCCCAGCGCACATGTTCGGCGAGGCGGGGCCTGCGAGCGCGGCCACCGAGAATCG
GACGGGGGTAGTCTCAAGCTGGCCGGCCTGCTCTGGTGCCTGGCCTCGCGCCGCCGTGTATCGCCCCGCC
CTGGGCGGCAAGGCTGGCCCGGTCGGCACCAGTTGCGTGAGCGGAAAGATGGCCGCTTCCCGGCCCTGCT
GCAGGGAGCTCAAAATGGAGGACGCGGCGCTCGGGAGAGCGGGCGGGTGAGTCACCCACACAAAGGAAAA
GGGCCTTTCCGTCCTCAGCCGTCGCTTCATGTGACTCCACGGAGTACCGGGCGCCGTCCAGGCACCTCGA
TTAGTTCTCGAGCTTTTGGAGTACGTCGTCTTTAGGTTGGGGGGAGGGGTTTTATGCGATGGAGTTTCCC
CACACTGAGTGGGTGGAGACTGAAGTTAGGCCAGCTTGGCACTTGATGTAATTCTCCTTGGAATTTGCCC
TTTTTGAGTTTGGATCTTGGTTCATTCTCAAGCCTCAGACAGTGGTTCAAAGTTTTTTTCTTCCATTTCA
GTCTAGAGCGCTGCCACCATGCCAGAGCCAGCGAAGTCTGCTCCCGCCCCGAAAAAGGGCTCCAAGAAGG
CGGTGACTAAGGCGCAGAAGAAAGGCGGCAAGAAGCGCAAGCGCAGCCGCAAGGAGAGCTATTCCATCTA
TGTGTACAAGGTTCTGAAGCAGGTCCACCCTGACACCGGCATTTCGTCCAAGGCCATGGGCATCATGAAT
TCGTTTGTGAACGACATTTTCGAGCGCATCGCAGGTGAGGCTTCCCGCCTGGCGCATTACAACAAGCGCT
CGACCATCACCTCCAGGGAGATCCAGACGGCCGTGCGCCTGCTGCTGCCTGGGGAGTTGGCCAAGCACGC
CGTGTCCGAGGGTACTAAGGCCATCACCAAGTACACCAGCGCTAAGCCTAGGATGGTGAGCAAGGGCGAG
GAGGATAACATGGCCATCATCAAGGAGTTCATGCGCTTCAAGGTGCACATGGAGGGCTCCGTGAACGGCC
ACGAGTTCGAGATCGAGGGCGAGGGCGAGGGCCGCCCCTACGAGGGCACCCAGACCGCCAAGCTGAAGGT
GACCAAGGGTGGCCCCCTGCCCTTCGCCTGGGACATCCTGTCCCCTCAGTTCATGTACGGCTCCAAGGCC
TACGTGAAGCACCCCGCCGACATTCCCGACTACTTGAAGCTGTCCTTCCCCGAGGGCTTCAAGTGGGAGC
GCGTGATGAACTTCGAGGACGGCGGCGTGGTGACCGTGACCCAGGACTCCTCCCTGCAGGACGGCGAGTT
CATCTACAAGGTGAAGCTGCGCGGCACCAACTTCCCCTCCGACGGCCCCGTAATGCAGAAGAAGACCATG
GGCTGGGAGGCCTCCTCCGAGCGGATGTACCCCGAGGACGGCGCCCTGAAGGGCGAGATCAAGCAGAGGC
TGAAGCTGAAGGACGGCGGCCACTACGACGCTGAGGTCAAGACCACCTACAAGGCCAAGAAGCCCGTGCA
GCTGCCCGGCGCCTACAACGTCAACATCAAGTTGGACATCACCTCCCACAACGAGGACTACACCATCGTG
GAACAGTACGAACGCGCCGAGGGCCGCCACTCCACCGGCGGCATGGACGAGCTGTACAAGGGATCCGGCA
CGCGTGCAACAAACTTCTCTCTGCTGAAACAAGCCGGAGATGTCGAAGAGAATCCTGGACCGTCCATGGA
AGATGCCAAAAACATTAAGAAGGGCCCAGCGCCATTCTACCCACTCGAAGACGGGACCGCCGGCGAGCAG
CTGCACAAAGCCATGAAGCGCTACGCCCTGGTGCCCGGCACCATCGCCTTTACCGACGCACATATCGAGG
TGGACATTACCTACGCCGAGTACTTCGAGATGAGCGTTCGGCTGGCAGAAGCTATGAAGCGCTATGGGCT
GAATACAAACCATCGGATCGTGGTGTGCAGCGAGAATAGCTTGCAGTTCTTCATGCCCGTGTTGGGTGCC
CTGTTCATCGGTGTGGCTGTGGCCCCAGCTAACGACATCTACAACGAGCGCGAGCTGCTGAACAGCATGG
GCATCAGCCAGCCCACCGTCGTATTCGTGAGCAAGAAAGGGCTGCAAAAGATCCTCAACGTGCAAAAGAA
GCTACCGATCATACAAAAGATCATCATCATGGATAGCAAGACCGACTACCAGGGCTTCCAAAGCATGTAC
ACCTTCGTGACTTCCCATTTGCCACCCGGCTTCAACGAGTACGACTTCGTGCCCGAGAGCTTCGACCGGG
ACAAAACCATCGCCCTGATCATGAACAGTAGTGGCAGTACCGGATTGCCCAAGGGCGTAGCCCTACCGCA
CCGCACCGCTTGTGTCCGATTCAGTCATGCCCGCGACCCCATCTTCGGCAACCAGATCATCCCCGACACC
GCTATCCTCAGCGTGGTGCCATTTCACCACGGCTTCGGCATGTTCACCACGCTGGGCTACTTGATCTGCG
GCTTTCGGGTCGTGCTCATGTACCGCTTCGAGGAGGAGCTATTCTTGCGCAGCTTGCAAGACTATAAGAT
TCAATCTGCCCTGCTGGTGCCCACACTATTTAGCTTCTTCGCTAAGAGCACTCTCATCGACAAGTACGAC
CTAAGCAACTTGCACGAGATCGCCAGCGGCGGGGCGCCGCTCAGCAAGGAGGTAGGTGAGGCCGTGGCCA
AACGCTTCCACCTACCAGGCATCCGCCAGGGCTACGGCCTGACAGAAACAACCAGCGCCATTCTGATCAC
CCCCGAAGGGGACGACAAGCCTGGCGCAGTAGGCAAGGTGGTGCCCTTCTTCGAGGCTAAGGTGGTGGAC
TTGGACACCGGTAAGACACTGGGTGTGAACCAGCGCGGCGAGCTGTGCGTCCGTGGCCCCATGATCATGA
GCGGCTACGTTAACAACCCCGAGGCTACAAACGCTCTCATCGACAAGGACGGCTGGCTGCACAGCGGCGA
CATCGCCTACTGGGACGAGGACGAGCACTTCTTCATCGTGGACCGGCTGAAGAGCCTGATCAAATACAAG
GGCTACCAGGTAGCCCCAGCCGAACTGGAGAGCATCCTGCTGCAACACCCCAACATCTTCGACGCCGGGG
TCGCCGGCCTGCCCGACGACGATGCCGGCGAGCTGCCCGCCGCAGTCGTCGTGCTGGAACACGGTAAAAC
CATGACCGAGAAGGAGATCGTGGACTATGTGGCCAGCCAGGTTACAACCGCCAAGAAGCTGCGCGGTGGT
GTTGTGTTCGTGGACGAGGTGCCTAAAGGACTGACCGGCAAGTTGGACGCCCGCAAGATCCGCGAGATTC
TCATTAAGGCCAAGAAGGGCGGCAAGATCGCCGTGTAAGAATTCGATATCAAGCTTATCGGTAATCAACC
TCTGGATTACAAAATTTGTGAAAGATTGACTGGTATTCTTAACTATGTTGCTCCTTTTACGCTATGTGGA
TACGCTGCTTTAATGCCTTTGTATCATGCTATTGCTTCCCGTATGGCTTTCATTTTCTCCTCCTTGTATA
AATCCTGGTTGCTGTCTCTTTATGAGGAGTTGTGGCCCGTTGTCAGGCAACGTGGCGTGGTGTGCACTGT
GTTTGCTGACGCAACCCCCACTGGTTGGGGCATTGCCACCACCTGTCAGCTCCTTTCCGGGACTTTCGCT
TTCCCCCTCCCTATTGCCACGGCGGAACTCATCGCCGCCTGCCTTGCCCGCTGCTGGACAGGGGCTCGGC
TGTTGGGCACTGACAATTCCGTGGTGTTGTCGGGGAAATCATCGTCCTTTCCTTGGCTGCTCGCCTGTGT
TGCCACCTGGATTCTGCGCGGGACGTCCTTCTGCTACGTCCCTTCGGCCCTCAATCCAGCGGACCTTCCT
TCCCGCGGCCTGCTGCCGGCTCTGCGGCCTCTTCCGCGTCTTCGCCTTCGCCCTCAGACGAGTCGGATCT
CCCTTTGGGCCGCCTCCCCGCATCGATACCGTCGACCTCGAGACCTAGAAAAACATGGAGCAATCACAAG
TAGCAATACAGCAGCTACCAATGCTGATTGTGCCTGGCTAGAAGCACAAGAGGAGGAGGAGGTGGGTTTT
CCAGTCACACCTCAGGTACCTTTAAGACCAATGACTTACAAGGCAGCTGTAGATCTTAGCCACTTTTTAA
AAGAAAAGGGGGGACTGGAAGGGCTAATTCACTCCCAACGAAGACAAGATATCCTTGATCTGTGGATCTA
CCACACACAAGGCTACTTCCCTGATTGGCAGAACTACACACCAGGGCCAGGGATCAGATATCCACTGACC
TTTGGATGGTGCTACAAGCTAGTACCAGTTGAGCAAGAGAAGGTAGAAGAAGCCAATGAAGGAGAGAACA
CCCGCTT
